Addgene plasmid #139488: pSP266
Purpose: Insertion of the pCTT1 promoter and 24 PP7 stem loops in the GLT1 locus using HIS marker in S. cerevisiae
Depositing lab: Serge Pelet. Depositing organization: Universite de Lausanne (UNIL). Publication: Single-particle imaging of stress-promoters induction reveals the interplay between MAPK signaling, chromatin and transcription factors. Wosika V, Pelet S. Nat Commun. 2020 Jun 23;11(1):3171. doi: 10.1038/s41467-020-16943-w. PubMed 32576833.
Backbone
  Vector backbone: pHIS
  Backbone size w/o insert (bp): 3950
  Vector type: Yeast Expression
  Selectable markers: HIS3
Growth in bacteria
  Bacterial resistance: Ampicillin, 100 μg/mL
  Growth temperature: 37°C
  Growth strain: DH5alpha
  Copy number: High Copy
Gene/Insert
  Gene/Insert name: pCTT1 24xPP7sl
  Species: S. cerevisiae (budding yeast)
  Insert size (bp): 4509
  Mutation: WT
  Promoter: pCTT1
  Cloning method: Restriction Enzyme; 5′ cloning site SacI (unknown if destroyed); 3′ cloning site BamHI (unknown if destroyed)
  Sequencing primers: 5′ TGGTCGCTATACTGCTGTCG; 3′ T7
Terms and licenses: Academic/Nonprofit Terms; Industry Terms: Not Available to Industry
Depositor comments: Addgene's lab has found that this plasmid encodes 22 PP7 stem loops rather than the reported 24. Depositor noted that PP7 stem loop repeat region is prone to losing repeats over time and recommends verifying repeats by whole plasmid sequencing to avoid further loss of repeats.
How to cite: pSP266 was a gift from Serge Pelet (Addgene plasmid # 139488 ; http://n2t.net/addgene:139488 ; RRID:Addgene_139488)
