[The description below was written by a language model from this plasmid's Addgene catalogue record and pLannotate feature annotations shown in this document.]
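Description:
pSP266 is a yeast integration construct built on the pHIS backbone, designed to place the stress-responsive CTT1 promoter (pCTT1) and an array of PP7 stem loops at the GLT1 locus of S. cerevisiae. In E. coli it replicates from a high-copy ColE1/pUC-type origin and is selected with ampicillin through the β-lactamase gene. The feature tables also detect a Tn5-derived NeoR/KanR coding sequence along with fragments of lacZα, ccdB, the Tn5 transposase gene and lacI, which look like remnants of the cloning vector's history rather than functional parts of the design. No yeast replication origin is annotated, consistent with use by chromosomal integration. Yeast selection relies on a HIS3 cassette driven by the Ashbya gossypii TEF promoter and closed by the TEF terminator.

Downstream of the marker lie an unannotated region that presumably holds pCTT1 (the annotation tool does not label it), a regularly spaced repeat array, and then a fragment of the GLT1 coding sequence that would provide homology for targeting. The repeats appear only as short "MCS fragment" hits about 121 bp apart, probably linker sequences within the PP7 stem-loop units. Once integrated, pCTT1 would drive transcription of a GLT1 mRNA carrying PP7 loops. These loops are bound by fluorescently tagged PP7 coat protein, allowing live imaging of nascent transcripts at the locus, in line with the associated study on single-particle imaging of stress-promoter induction.

The array is unstable. The repository found 22 loops rather than the stated 24, and the two sequence records differ by 121 nt (8,339 versus 8,460 nt), showing 11 and 12 repeat hits respectively. The depositor recommends confirming the repeat number by whole-plasmid sequencing.
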