Features (pLannotate 1.2.2; 30 found; start..end, strand, type, name):
    408..751     +  promoter       TEF promoter: Ashbya gossypii TEF promoter
    794..1447    +  CDS            HIS3: HIS7_YEAST - Experimental evidence at protein level: Swiss-Prot protein existence level 1. From Saccharomyces cerevisiae (strain ATCC 204508 / S288c) (Baker's yeast).
   1454..1651    +  terminator     TEF terminator: Ashbya gossypii TEF terminator
   2746..2764    -  misc_feature   MCS (fragment): pUC18/19 multiple cloning site
   2867..2885    -  misc_feature   MCS (fragment): pUC18/19 multiple cloning site
   2988..3006    -  misc_feature   MCS (fragment): pUC18/19 multiple cloning site
   3109..3127    -  misc_feature   MCS (fragment): pUC18/19 multiple cloning site
   3230..3248    -  misc_feature   MCS (fragment): pUC18/19 multiple cloning site
   3351..3369    -  misc_feature   MCS (fragment): pUC18/19 multiple cloning site
   3472..3490    -  misc_feature   MCS (fragment): pUC18/19 multiple cloning site
   3593..3611    -  misc_feature   MCS (fragment): pUC18/19 multiple cloning site
   3714..3732    -  misc_feature   MCS (fragment): pUC18/19 multiple cloning site
   3835..3853    -  misc_feature   MCS (fragment): pUC18/19 multiple cloning site
   3956..3974    -  misc_feature   MCS (fragment): pUC18/19 multiple cloning site
   4063..4371    +  CDS            GLT1 (fragment): GLT1_YEAST - Experimental evidence at protein level: Swiss-Prot protein existence level 1. Forms L-glutamate from L-glutamine and 2-oxoglutarate. Represents an alternative pathway to L-glutamate dehydrogenase for the biosynthesis of L-glutamate. Participates with glutamine synthetase in ammonia assimilation processes. The enzyme is specific for NADH, L- glutamine and 2-oxoglutarate. From Saccharomyces cerevisiae (strain ATCC 204508 / S288c) (Baker's yeast).
   4405..4423    -  promoter       T7 promoter: promoter for bacteriophage T7 RNA polymerase
   4426..4573    +  CDS            lacZα (fragment): LacZα fragment of β-galactosidase; lacZ fragment
   4583..4886    +  CDS            ccdB (fragment): CcdB, a bacterial toxin that poisons DNA gyrase; ccdB; Plasmids containing the ccdB gene cannot be propagated in standard E. coli strains.
   4934..5203    +  CDS            tnpA (fragment): TN5P_ECOLX - Also known as tnp. Experimental evidence at protein level: Swiss-Prot protein existence level 1. Mediates transposition of transposon Tn5 by a 'cut and paste' mechanism. First, the monomeric transposase binds the 19 bp inverted DNA repeats flanking the transposon. Then, dimerization of the DNA- bound transposase creates a synaptic DNA complex. After nicking of the first DNA strand, excision of the transposon proceeds through a series of intermediates. The transposase then mediates the insertion of the transposon at a new site by strand transfer. The activity of the wild- type tran
   5235..6029    +  CDS            NeoR/KanR: aminoglycoside phosphotransferase from Tn5; aph(3')-II (or nptII); confers resistance to neomycin, kanamycin, and G418 (Geneticin®)
   6050..6100    -  misc_feature   bom (fragment): basis of mobility region from pBR322
   6127..6186    +  promoter       AmpR promoter (fragment): bla
   6279..7139    -  CDS            AmpR: β-lactamase; bla; confers resistance to ampicillin, carbenicillin, and related antibiotics
   7140..7192    -  promoter       AmpR promoter (fragment): bla
   7263..7851    +  rep_origin     ori: high-copy-number ColE1/pMB1/pBR322/pUC origin of replication
   8034..8126    +  CDS            lacI (fragment): lac repressor; lacI; The lac repressor binds to the lac operator to inhibit transcription in E. coli. This inhibition can be relieved by adding lactose or isopropyl-β-D-thiogalactopyranoside (IPTG).
   8139..8160    +  protein_bind   CAP binding site: CAP binding activates transcription in the presence of cAMP. E. coli catabolite activator protein
   8175..8205    +  promoter       lac promoter: promoter for the E. coli lac operon
   8213..8229    +  protein_bind   lac operator: The lac repressor binds to the lac operator to inhibit transcription in E. coli. This inhibition can be relieved by adding lactose or isopropyl-β-D-thiogalactopyranoside (IPTG). lac repressor encoded by lacI
   8274..8292    +  promoter       T3 promoter: promoter for bacteriophage T3 RNA polymerase
>Addgene plasmid #139488 | pSP266 | addgene full sequence | sequence record 494939 | Addgene Long Read Sequencing Result
ACCGTTCAACCCTATACAGCGCAAATTTGGTCCTAATACACTTCGGTTTTAATGCGTCAATCCGATTGGC
TCCGATAAGCTTTTGCACATTTTTCAAGTCATATGTCACGACGAACGTGATGCCCGCAAAACGTAAAAAA
AAGAAGCAATAAATTGCCCAAAAAAAAAATATAAACTGCTTTTCTTAGTCATTCATAAGTTCTGATGGTC
TTCCTTATCTTATTGTATTTTTCGTCCTATTGTTTCATTTCTTACCAAATTAATCAATTCTTATATCTTA
CTTGATAACACACCAAACTAATCGTCTCCACATCATAGGAAGATAGGAAATTGCTATCTCAGTCCTATAC
TACGCAGACCTCGAGTCTGTTTAGCTTGCCTCGTCCCCGCCGGGTCACCCGGCCAGCGACATGGAGGCCC
AGAATACCCTCCTTGACAGTCTTGACGTGCGCAGCTCAGGGGCATGATGTGACTGTCGCCCGTACATTTA
GCCCATACATCCCCATGTATAATCATTTGCATCCATACATTTTGATGGCCGCACGGCGCGAAGCAAAAAT
TACGGCTCCTCGCTGCAGACCTGCGAGCAGGGAAACGCTCCCCTCACAGACGCGTTGAATTGTCCCCACG
CCGCGCCCCTGTAGAGAAATATAAAAGGTTAGGATTTGCCACTGAGGTTCTTCTTTCATATACTTCCTTT
TAAAATCTTGCTAGGATACAGTTCTCACATCACATCCGAACATAAACAACCATGGCAGAACCAGCCCAAA
AAAAGCAAAAACAAACTGTTCAGGAGCGCAAGGCGTTTATCTCCCGTATCACTAATGAAACTAAAATTCA
AATCGCTATTTCGCTGAATGGTGGTTATATTCAAATAAAAGATTCGATTCTTCCTGCAAAGAAGGATGAC
GATGTAGCTTCCCAAGCTACTCAGTCACAGGTCATCGATATTCACACAGGTGTTGGCTTTTTGGATCATA
TGATCCATGCGTTGGCAAAACACTCTGGTTGGTCTCTTATTGTTGAATGTATTGGTGACCTGCACATTGA
CGATCACCATACTACCGAAGATTGCGGTATCGCATTAGGGCAAGCGTTCAAAGAAGCAATGGGTGCTGTC
CGTGGTGTAAAAAGATTCGGTACTGGGTTCGCACCATTGGATGAGGCGCTATCACGTGCCGTAGTCGATT
TATCTAGTAGACCATTTGCTGTAATCGACCTTGGATTGAAGAGAGAGATGATTGGTGATTTATCCACTGA
AATGATTCCACACTTTTTGGAAAGTTTCGCGGAGGCGGCCAGAATTACTTTGCATGTTGATTGTCTGAGA
GGTTTCAACGATCACCACAGAAGTGAGAGTGCGTTCAAGGCTTTGGCTGTTGCCATAAGAGAAGCTATTT
CTAGCAATGGCACCAATGACGTTCCCTCAACCAAAGGTGTTTTGATGTGAAGTACTGACAATAAAAAGAT
TCTTGTTTTCAAGAACTTGTCATTTGTATAGTTTTTTTATATTGTAGTTGTTCTATTTTAATCAAATGTT
AGCGTGATTTATATTTTTTTTCGCCTCGACATCATCTGCCCAGATGCGAAGTTAAGTGCGCAGAAAGTAA
TATCATGCGTCAATCGTATGTGAATGCTGGTCGCTATACTGCTGTCGATTCGATACTAACGCCGCCATCC
AGAGCTCTTGCCAAGTACATAGAATCCACAGTGCATAGGTTTATGAGATGCTTGGAAGATGTACGATCGC
CTGCACTATATTAGTATATTTTTTCAGGCTTTACAAAACCAGAAAGAAATTACTGACTGTAATACTTAAT
TTCCATGATTTTAATCGTATGGTCCGTGAGGAAAGAGGAATTTTAGGTAAAAAAAACCTTTGTCTATCAA
AACATAAAAGAAAAGAAAAAAATTAAATTGAATAAGTCAGCTTTTTAGCATGACCACAGTAATAATAGTA
ATACGATATCAGCATGAGCTGCTAAACATTAAGAATTTTTGAATTGTGTTCGCTGGTAAGAGAAAATAGG
GTAGCATTAGTTGCGAGATGGAAAATTAAAATGTGCGTCATAAGGTATTTTCGACGTTGAAGATTAGGGG
TTGCAAGTCCGAGAACTAAACTGCCTTCACGACGTCAAACTTATTGTATGGTGACAATAAAACGAATTCA
AGAAGCCAGAGATGATGAGGAACCGATGACGAGGCACATGGGGATAGAACCTCCGTTATCTCCATTCCGC
GTTGAGCAGCTCTCCTGCGTGCTTTCACAGAGACCCTAAGCCAAGACCGCGGACGGCCCTCTTTTTCAAG
GGGATCACCGGTAAGGGGCCAAGCGGTGAAATTGCGTATTGTTTCCTCCTTTCAATGATGAGTACGTCGC
CGATCCAGAAGGGTTATTATTGTCATTGCCAGTACTATTCGTATGCTGAAAAAGTATAGTTCACTTCACC
CTCTGGCTGCAGGCTAGCCTAGCCGATAATGCCCCCGACTCCCTCAACAGGTAGAATTTGTAAGGATTCG
ACGTAGCCTGGACACATTGTGCATTTATCGTATCCCCTACTGCTACACGTATAAGAAGTCGTTGCTTTAC
CTCTATTCCAGAACTCAATCTTGTCGTTACTTGCCCTTATTAAAAAAATCCTTCTCTTGTCTCATGCCAA
TAAGATCAATCAGCTCAGCTTCACAAACTAGTGGATCCTAAGGTACCTAATTGCCTAGAAAGGAGCAGAC
GATATGGCGTCGCTCCCTGCAGGTCGACTCTAGAAACCAGCAGAGCATATGGGCTCGCTGGCTGCAGTAT
TCCCGGGTTCATTAGATCCTAAGGTACCTAATTGCCTAGAAAGGAGCAGACGATATGGCGTCGCTCCCTG
CAGGTCGACTCTAGAAACCAGCAGAGCATATGGGCTCGCTGGCTGCAGTATTCCCGGGTTCATTAGATCC
TAAGGTACCTAATTGCCTAGAAAGGAGCAGACGATATGGCGTCGCTCCCTGCAGGTCGACTCTAGAAACC
AGCAGAGCATATGGGCTCGCTGGCTGCAGTATTCCCGGGTTCATTAGATCCTAAGGTACCTAATTGCCTA
GAAAGGAGCAGACGATATGGCGTCGCTCCCTGCAGGTCGACTCTAGAAACCAGCAGAGCATATGGGCTCG
CTGGCTGCAGTATTCCCGGGTTCATTAGATCCTAAGGTACCTAATTGCCTAGAAAGGAGCAGACGATATG
GCGTCGCTCCCTGCAGGTCGACTCTAGAAACCAGCAGAGCATATGGGCTCGCTGGCTGCAGTATTCCCGG
GTTCATTAGATCCTAAGGTACCTAATTGCCTAGAAAGGAGCAGACGATATGGCGTCGCTCCCTGCAGGTC
GACTCTAGAAACCAGCAGAGCATATGGGCTCGCTGGCTGCAGTATTCCCGGGTTCATTAGATCCTAAGGT
ACCTAATTGCCTAGAAAGGAGCAGACGATATGGCGTCGCTCCCTGCAGGTCGACTCTAGAAACCAGCAGA
GCATATGGGCTCGCTGGCTGCAGTATTCCCGGGTTCATTAGATCCTAAGGTACCTAATTGCCTAGAAAGG
AGCAGACGATATGGCGTCGCTCCCTGCAGGTCGACTCTAGAAACCAGCAGAGCATATGGGCTCGCTGGCT
GCAGTATTCCCGGGTTCATTAGATCCTAAGGTACCTAATTGCCTAGAAAGGAGCAGACGATATGGCGTCG
CTCCCTGCAGGTCGACTCTAGAAACCAGCAGAGCATATGGGCTCGCTGGCTGCAGTATTCCCGGGTTCAT
TAGATCCTAAGGTACCTAATTGCCTAGAAAGGAGCAGACGATATGGCGTCGCTCCCTGCAGGTCGACTCT
AGAAACCAGCAGAGCATATGGGCTCGCTGGCTGCAGTATTCCCGGGTTCATTAGATCCTAAGGTACCTAA
TTGCCTAGAAAGGAGCAGACGATATGGCGTCGCTCCCTGCAGGTCGACTCTAGAAACCAGCAGAGCATAT
GGGCTCGCTGGCTGCAGTATTCCCGGGTTCATTAGATCCATGTCCCAGGATAGAATTTTGTTAGATAGAT
CTATGCCAGTGTTGAAATCAGACAATTTCGATCCATTGGAAGAAGCTTACGAAGGTGGGACAATTCAAAA
CTATAACGATGAACACCATCTTCATAAATCTTGGGCAAATGTGATTCCGGACAAACGAGGACTTTACGAC
CCTGATTATGAACATGACGCTTGTGGTGTCGGTTTCGTAGCAAATAAGCATGGTGAACAGTCTCACAAGA
TTGTTACTGACGCTAGATATCTTTTAGTGAATATGACACATCGTGGTGCCGTCTCATCTGATGGGAACGG
TGACGGTGCCGGTATTCTGCTAGGTATCCCAAGGGCGAATTCGCGGCCGCTAAATTCAATTCGCCCTATA
GTGAGTCGTATTACAATTCACTGGCCGTCGTTTTACAACGTCGTGACTGGGAAAACCCTGGCGTTACCCA
ACTTAATCGCCTTGCAGCACATCCCCCTTTCGCCAGCTGGCGTAATAGCGAAGAGGCCCGCACCGATCGC
CCTTCCCAACAGTTGCGCAGCCTATACGTACGGCAGTTTAAGGTTTACACCTATAAAAGAGAGAGCCGTT
ATCGTCTGTTTGTGGATGTACAGAGTGATATTATTGACACGCCGGGGCGACGGATGGTGATCCCCCTGGC
CAGTGCACGTCTGCTGTCAGATAAAGTCTCCCGTGAACTTTACCCGGTGGTGCATATCGGGGATGAAAGC
TGGCGCATGATGACCACCGATATGGCCAGTGTGCCGGTCTCCGTTATCGGGGAAGAAGTGGCTGATCTCA
GCCACCGCGAAAATGACATCAAAAACGCCATTAACCTGATGTTCTGGGGAATATAAATGTCAGGCATGAG
ATTATCAAAAAGGATCTTCACCTAGATCCTTTTCACGTAGAAAGCCAGTCCGCAGAAACGGTGCTGACCC
CGGATGAATGTCAGCTACTGGGCTATCTGGACAAGGGAAAACGCAAGCGCAAAGAGAAAGCAGGTAGCTT
GCAGTGGGCTTACATGGCGATAGCTAGACTGGGCGGTTTTATGGACAGCAAGCGAACCGGAATTGCCAGC
TGGGGCGCCCTCTGGTAAGGTTGGGAAGCCCTGCAAAGTAAACTGGATGGCTTTCTTGCCGCCAAGGATC
TGATGGCGCAGGGGATCAAGCTCTGATCAAGAGACAGGATGAGGATCGTTTCGCATGATTGAACAAGATG
GATTGCACGCAGGTTCTCCGGCCGCTTGGGTGGAGAGGCTATTCGGCTATGACTGGGCACAACAGACAAT
CGGCTGCTCTGATGCCGCCGTGTTCCGGCTGTCAGCGCAGGGGCGCCCGGTTCTTTTTGTCAAGACCGAC
CTGTCCGGTGCCCTGAATGAACTGCAAGACGAGGCAGCGCGGCTATCGTGGCTGGCCACGACGGGCGTTC
CTTGCGCAGCTGTGCTCGACGTTGTCACTGAAGCGGGAAGGGACTGGCTGCTATTGGGCGAAGTGCCGGG
GCAGGATCTCCTGTCATCTCACCTTGCTCCTGCCGAGAAAGTATCCATCATGGCTGATGCAATGCGGCGG
CTGCATACGCTTGATCCGGCTACCTGCCCATTCGACCACCAAGCGAAACATCGCATCGAGCGAGCACGTA
CTCGGATGGAAGCCGGTCTTGTCGATCAGGATGATCTGGACGAAGAGCATCAGGGGCTCGCGCCAGCCGA
ACTGTTCGCCAGGCTCAAGGCGAGCATGCCCGACGGCGAGGATCTCGTCGTGACCCATGGCGATGCCTGC
TTGCCGAATATCATGGTGGAAAATGGCCGCTTTTCTGGATTCATCGACTGTGGCCGGCTGGGTGTGGCGG
ACCGCTATCAGGACATAGCGTTGGCTACCCGTGATATTGCTGAAGAGCTTGGCGGCGAATGGGCTGACCG
CTTCCTCGTGCTTTACGGTATCGCCGCTCCCGATTCGCAGCGCATCGCCTTCTATCGCCTTCTTGACGAG
TTCTTCTGAATTATTAACGCTTACAATTTCCTGATGCGGTATTTTCTCCTTACGCATCTGTGCGGTATTT
CACACCGCATCAGGTGGCACTTTTCGGGGAAATGTGCGCGGAACCCCTATTTGTTTATTTTTCTAAATAC
ATTCAAATATGTATCCGCTCATGAGATTATCAAAAAGGATCTTCACCTAGATCCTTTTAAATTAAAAATG
AAGTTTTAAATCAATCTAAAGTATATATGAGTAAACTTGGTCTGACAGTTACCAATGCTTAATCAGTGAG
GCACCTATCTCAGCGATCTGTCTATTTCGTTCATCCATAGTTGCCTGACTCCCCGTCGTGTAGATAACTA
CGATACGGGAGGGCTTACCATCTGGCCCCAGTGCTGCAATGATACCGCGAGACCCACGCTCACCGGCTCC
AGATTTATCAGCAATAAACCAGCCAGCCGGAAGGGCCGAGCGCAGAAGTGGTCCTGCAACTTTATCCGCC
TCCATCCAGTCTATTAATTGTTGCCGGGAAGCTAGAGTAAGTAGTTCGCCAGTTAATAGTTTGCGCAACG
TTGTTGCCATTGCTACAGGCATCGTGGTGTCACGCTCGTCGTTTGGTATGGCTTCATTCAGCTCCGGTTC
CCAACGATCAAGGCGAGTTACATGATCCCCCATGTTGTGCAAAAAAGCGGTTAGCTCCTTCGGTCCTCCG
ATCGTTGTCAGAAGTAAGTTGGCCGCAGTGTTATCACTCATGGTTATGGCAGCACTGCATAATTCTCTTA
CTGTCATGCCATCCGTAAGATGCTTTTCTGTGACTGGTGAGTACTCAACCAAGTCATTCTGAGAATAGTG
TATGCGGCGACCGAGTTGCTCTTGCCCGGCGTCAATACGGGATAATACCGCGCCACATAGCAGAACTTTA
AAAGTGCTCATCATTGGAAAACGTTCTTCGGGGCGAAAACTCTCAAGGATCTTACCGCTGTTGAGATCCA
GTTCGATGTAACCCACTCGTGCACCCAACTGATCTTCAGCATCTTTTACTTTCACCAGCGTTTCTGGGTG
AGCAAAAACAGGAAGGCAAAATGCCGCAAAAAAGGGAATAAGGGCGACACGGAAATGTTGAATACTCATA
CTCTTCCTTTTTCAATATTATTGAAGCATTTATCAGGGTTATTGTCTCATGACCAAAATCCCTTAACGTG
AGTTTTCGTTCCACTGAGCGTCAGACCCCGTAGAAAAGATCAAAGGATCTTCTTGAGATCCTTTTTTTCT
GCGCGTAATCTGCTGCTTGCAAACAAAAAAACCACCGCTACCAGCGGTGGTTTGTTTGCCGGATCAAGAG
CTACCAACTCTTTTTCCGAAGGTAACTGGCTTCAGCAGAGCGCAGATACCAAATACTGTTCTTCTAGTGT
AGCCGTAGTTAGGCCACCACTTCAAGAACTCTGTAGCACCGCCTACATACCTCGCTCTGCTAATCCTGTT
ACCAGTGGCTGCTGCCAGTGGCGATAAGTCGTGTCTTACCGGGTTGGACTCAAGACGATAGTTACCGGAT
AAGGCGCAGCGGTCGGGCTGAACGGGGGGTTCGTGCACACAGCCCAGCTTGGAGCGAACGACCTACACCG
AACTGAGATACCTACAGCGTGAGCTATGAGAAAGCGCCACGCTTCCCGAAGGGAGAAAGGCGGACAGGTA
TCCGGTAAGCGGCAGGGTCGGAACAGGAGAGCGCACGAGGGAGCTTCCAGGGGGAAACGCCTGGTATCTT
TATAGTCCTGTCGGGTTTCGCCACCTCTGACTTGAGCGTCGATTTTTGTGATGCTCGTCAGGGGGGCGGA
GCCTATGGAAAAACGCCAGCAACGCGGCCTTTTTACGGTTCCTGGCCTTTTGCTGGCCTTTTGCTCACAT
GTTCTTTCCTGCGTTATCCCCTGATTCTGTGGATAACCGTATTACCGCCTTTGAGTGAGCTGATACCGCT
CGCCGCAGCCGAACGACCGAGCGCAGCGAGTCAGTGAGCGAGGAAGCGGAAGAGCGCCCAATACGCAAAC
CGCCTCTCCCCGCGCGTTGGCCGATTCATTAATGCAGCTGGCACGACAGGTTTCCCGACTGGAAAGCGGG
CAGTGAGCGCAACGCAATTAATGTGAGTTAGCTCACTCATTAGGCACCCCAGGCTTTACACTTTATGCTT
CCGGCTCGTATGTTGTGTGGAATTGTGAGCGGATAACAATTTCACACAGGAAACAGCTATGACCATGATT
ACGCCAAGCTCAGAATTAACCCTCACTAAAGGGACTAGTCCTGCAGGTTTAAACGAATTCGCCCTTATAT
ATTAATTAA
