Features (pLannotate 1.2.2; 31 found; start..end, strand, type, name):
    416..759     +  promoter       TEF promoter: Ashbya gossypii TEF promoter
    802..1455    +  CDS            HIS3: HIS7_YEAST - Experimental evidence at protein level: Swiss-Prot protein existence level 1. From Saccharomyces cerevisiae (strain ATCC 204508 / S288c) (Baker's yeast).
   1462..1659    +  terminator     TEF terminator: Ashbya gossypii TEF terminator
   2754..2772    -  misc_feature   MCS (fragment): pUC18/19 multiple cloning site
   2875..2893    -  misc_feature   MCS (fragment): pUC18/19 multiple cloning site
   2996..3014    -  misc_feature   MCS (fragment): pUC18/19 multiple cloning site
   3117..3135    -  misc_feature   MCS (fragment): pUC18/19 multiple cloning site
   3238..3256    -  misc_feature   MCS (fragment): pUC18/19 multiple cloning site
   3359..3377    -  misc_feature   MCS (fragment): pUC18/19 multiple cloning site
   3480..3498    -  misc_feature   MCS (fragment): pUC18/19 multiple cloning site
   3601..3619    -  misc_feature   MCS (fragment): pUC18/19 multiple cloning site
   3722..3740    -  misc_feature   MCS (fragment): pUC18/19 multiple cloning site
   3843..3861    -  misc_feature   MCS (fragment): pUC18/19 multiple cloning site
   3964..3982    -  misc_feature   MCS (fragment): pUC18/19 multiple cloning site
   4085..4103    -  misc_feature   MCS (fragment): pUC18/19 multiple cloning site
   4192..4500    +  CDS            GLT1 (fragment): GLT1_YEAST - Experimental evidence at protein level: Swiss-Prot protein existence level 1. Forms L-glutamate from L-glutamine and 2-oxoglutarate. Represents an alternative pathway to L-glutamate dehydrogenase for the biosynthesis of L-glutamate. Participates with glutamine synthetase in ammonia assimilation processes. The enzyme is specific for NADH, L- glutamine and 2-oxoglutarate. From Saccharomyces cerevisiae (strain ATCC 204508 / S288c) (Baker's yeast).
   4534..4552    -  promoter       T7 promoter: promoter for bacteriophage T7 RNA polymerase
   4555..4702    +  CDS            lacZα (fragment): LacZα fragment of β-galactosidase; lacZ fragment
   4712..5015    +  CDS            ccdB (fragment): CcdB, a bacterial toxin that poisons DNA gyrase; ccdB; Plasmids containing the ccdB gene cannot be propagated in standard E. coli strains.
   5063..5332    +  CDS            tnpA (fragment): TN5P_ECOLX - Also known as tnp. Experimental evidence at protein level: Swiss-Prot protein existence level 1. Mediates transposition of transposon Tn5 by a 'cut and paste' mechanism. First, the monomeric transposase binds the 19 bp inverted DNA repeats flanking the transposon. Then, dimerization of the DNA- bound transposase creates a synaptic DNA complex. After nicking of the first DNA strand, excision of the transposon proceeds through a series of intermediates. The transposase then mediates the insertion of the transposon at a new site by strand transfer. The activity of the wild- type tran
   5364..6158    +  CDS            NeoR/KanR: aminoglycoside phosphotransferase from Tn5; aph(3')-II (or nptII); confers resistance to neomycin, kanamycin, and G418 (Geneticin®)
   6179..6229    -  misc_feature   bom (fragment): basis of mobility region from pBR322
   6256..6315    +  promoter       AmpR promoter (fragment): bla
   6408..7266    -  CDS            AmpR: β-lactamase; bla; confers resistance to ampicillin, carbenicillin, and related antibiotics
   7267..7319    -  promoter       AmpR promoter (fragment): bla
   7390..7978    +  rep_origin     ori: high-copy-number ColE1/pMB1/pBR322/pUC origin of replication
   8161..8253    +  CDS            lacI (fragment): lac repressor; lacI; The lac repressor binds to the lac operator to inhibit transcription in E. coli. This inhibition can be relieved by adding lactose or isopropyl-β-D-thiogalactopyranoside (IPTG).
   8266..8287    +  protein_bind   CAP binding site: CAP binding activates transcription in the presence of cAMP. E. coli catabolite activator protein
   8302..8332    +  promoter       lac promoter: promoter for the E. coli lac operon
   8340..8356    +  protein_bind   lac operator: The lac repressor binds to the lac operator to inhibit transcription in E. coli. This inhibition can be relieved by adding lactose or isopropyl-β-D-thiogalactopyranoside (IPTG). lac repressor encoded by lacI
   8401..8419    +  promoter       T3 promoter: promoter for bacteriophage T3 RNA polymerase
>Addgene plasmid #139488 | pSP266 | analyzer sequence | sequence record 269853
TTAATTAAACCGTTCAACCCTATACAGCGCAAATTTGGTCCTAATACACTTCGGTTTTAATGCGTCAATC
CGATTGGCTCCGATAAGCTTTTGCACATTTTTCAAGTCATATGTCACGACGAACGTGATGCCCGCAAAAC
GTAAAAAAAAGAAGCAATAAATTGCCCAAAAAAAAAATATAAACTGCTTTTCTTAGTCATTCATAAGTTC
TGATGGTCTTCCTTATCTTATTGTATTTTTCGTCCTATTGTTTCATTTCTTACCAAATTAATCAATTCTT
ATATCTTACTTGATAACACACCAAACTAATCGTCTCCACATCATAGGAAGATAGGAAATTGCTATCTCAG
TCCTATACTACGCAGACCTCGAGTCTGTTTAGCTTGCCTCGTCCCCGCCGGGTCACCCGGCCAGCGACAT
GGAGGCCCAGAATACCCTCCTTGACAGTCTTGACGTGCGCAGCTCAGGGGCATGATGTGACTGTCGCCCG
TACATTTAGCCCATACATCCCCATGTATAATCATTTGCATCCATACATTTTGATGGCCGCACGGCGCGAA
GCAAAAATTACGGCTCCTCGCTGCAGACCTGCGAGCAGGGAAACGCTCCCCTCACAGACGCGTTGAATTG
TCCCCACGCCGCGCCCCTGTAGAGAAATATAAAAGGTTAGGATTTGCCACTGAGGTTCTTCTTTCATATA
CTTCCTTTTAAAATCTTGCTAGGATACAGTTCTCACATCACATCCGAACATAAACAACCATGGCAGAACC
AGCCCAAAAAAAGCAAAAACAAACTGTTCAGGAGCGCAAGGCGTTTATCTCCCGTATCACTAATGAAACT
AAAATTCAAATCGCTATTTCGCTGAATGGTGGTTATATTCAAATAAAAGATTCGATTCTTCCTGCAAAGA
AGGATGACGATGTAGCTTCCCAAGCTACTCAGTCACAGGTCATCGATATTCACACAGGTGTTGGCTTTTT
GGATCATATGATCCATGCGTTGGCAAAACACTCTGGTTGGTCTCTTATTGTTGAATGTATTGGTGACCTG
CACATTGACGATCACCATACTACCGAAGATTGCGGTATCGCATTAGGGCAAGCGTTCAAAGAAGCAATGG
GTGCTGTCCGTGGTGTAAAAAGATTCGGTACTGGGTTCGCACCATTGGATGAGGCGCTATCACGTGCCGT
AGTCGATTTATCTAGTAGACCATTTGCTGTAATCGACCTTGGATTGAAGAGAGAGATGATTGGTGATTTA
TCCACTGAAATGATTCCACACTTTTTGGAAAGTTTCGCGGAGGCGGCCAGAATTACTTTGCATGTTGATT
GTCTGAGAGGTTTCAACGATCACCACAGAAGTGAGAGTGCGTTCAAGGCTTTGGCTGTTGCCATAAGAGA
AGCTATTTCTAGCAATGGCACCAATGACGTTCCCTCAACCAAAGGTGTTTTGATGTGAAGTACTGACAAT
AAAAAGATTCTTGTTTTCAAGAACTTGTCATTTGTATAGTTTTTTTATATTGTAGTTGTTCTATTTTAAT
CAAATGTTAGCGTGATTTATATTTTTTTTCGCCTCGACATCATCTGCCCAGATGCGAAGTTAAGTGCGCA
GAAAGTAATATCATGCGTCAATCGTATGTGAATGCTGGTCGCTATACTGCTGTCGATTCGATACTAACGC
CGCCATCCAGAGCTCTTGCCAAGTACATAGAATCCACAGTGCATAGGTTTATGAGATGCTTGGAAGATGT
ACGATCGCCTGCACTATATTAGTATATTTTTTCAGGCTTTACAAAACCAGAAAGAAATTACTGACTGTAA
TACTTAATTTCCATGATTTTAATCGTATGGTCCGTGAGGAAAGAGGAATTTTAGGTAAAAAAAACCTTTG
TCTATCAAAACATAAAAGAAAAGAAAAAAATTAAATTGAATAAGTCAGCTTTTTAGCATGACCACAGTAA
TAATAGTAATACGATATCAGCATGAGCTGCTAAACATTAAGAATTTTTGAATTGTGTTCGCTGGTAAGAG
AAAATAGGGTAGCATTAGTTGCGAGATGGAAAATTAAAATGTGCGTCATAAGGTATTTTCGACGTTGAAG
ATTAGGGGTTGCAAGTCCGAGAACTAAACTGCCTTCACGACGTCAAACTTATTGTATGGTGACAATAAAA
CGAATTCAAGAAGCCAGAGATGATGAGGAACCGATGACGAGGCACATGGGGATAGAACCTCCGTTATCTC
CATTCCGCGTTGAGCAGCTCTCCTGCGTGCTTTCACAGAGACCCTAAGCCAAGACCGCGGACGGCCCTCT
TTTTCAAGGGGATCACCGGTAAGGGGCCAAGCGGTGAAATTGCGTATTGTTTCCTCCTTTCAATGATGAG
TACGTCGCCGATCCAGAAGGGTTATTATTGTCATTGCCAGTACTATTCGTATGCTGAAAAAGTATAGTTC
ACTTCACCCTCTGGCTGCAGGCTAGCCTAGCCGATAATGCCCCCGACTCCCTCAACAGGTAGAATTTGTA
AGGATTCGACGTAGCCTGGACACATTGTGCATTTATCGTATCCCCTACTGCTACACGTATAAGAAGTCGT
TGCTTTACCTCTATTCCAGAACTCAATCTTGTCGTTACTTGCCCTTATTAAAAAAATCCTTCTCTTGTCT
CATGCCAATAAGATCAATCAGCTCAGCTTCACAAACTAGTGGATCCTAAGGTACCTAATTGCCTAGAAAG
GAGCAGACGATATGGCGTCGCTCCCTGCAGGTCGACTCTAGAAACCAGCAGAGCATATGGGCTCGCTGGC
TGCAGTATTCCCGGGTTCATTAGATCCTAAGGTACCTAATTGCCTAGAAAGGAGCAGACGATATGGCGTC
GCTCCCTGCAGGTCGACTCTAGAAACCAGCAGAGCATATGGGCTCGCTGGCTGCAGTATTCCCGGGTTCA
TTAGATCCTAAGGTACCTAATTGCCTAGAAAGGAGCAGACGATATGGCGTCGCTCCCTGCAGGTCGACTC
TAGAAACCAGCAGAGCATATGGGCTCGCTGGCTGCAGTATTCCCGGGTTCATTAGATCCTAAGGTACCTA
ATTGCCTAGAAAGGAGCAGACGATATGGCGTCGCTCCCTGCAGGTCGACTCTAGAAACCAGCAGAGCATA
TGGGCTCGCTGGCTGCAGTATTCCCGGGTTCATTAGATCCTAAGGTACCTAATTGCCTAGAAAGGAGCAG
ACGATATGGCGTCGCTCCCTGCAGGTCGACTCTAGAAACCAGCAGAGCATATGGGCTCGCTGGCTGCAGT
ATTCCCGGGTTCATTAGATCCTAAGGTACCTAATTGCCTAGAAAGGAGCAGACGATATGGCGTCGCTCCC
TGCAGGTCGACTCTAGAAACCAGCAGAGCATATGGGCTCGCTGGCTGCAGTATTCCCGGGTTCATTAGAT
CCTAAGGTACCTAATTGCCTAGAAAGGAGCAGACGATATGGCGTCGCTCCCTGCAGGTCGACTCTAGAAA
CCAGCAGAGCATATGGGCTCGCTGGCTGCAGTATTCCCGGGTTCATTAGATCCTAAGGTACCTAATTGCC
TAGAAAGGAGCAGACGATATGGCGTCGCTCCCTGCAGGTCGACTCTAGAAACCAGCAGAGCATATGGGCT
CGCTGGCTGCAGTATTCCCGGGTTCATTAGATCCTAAGGTACCTAATTGCCTAGAAAGGAGCAGACGATA
TGGCGTCGCTCCCTGCAGGTCGACTCTAGAAACCAGCAGAGCATATGGGCTCGCTGGCTGCAGTATTCCC
GGGTTCATTAGATCCTAAGGTACCTAATTGCCTAGAAAGGAGCAGACGATATGGCGTCGCTCCCTGCAGG
TCGACTCTAGAAACCAGCAGAGCATATGGGCTCGCTGGCTGCAGTATTCCCGGGTTCATTAGATCCTAAG
GTACCTAATTGCCTAGAAAGGAGCAGACGATATGGCGTCGCTCCCTGCAGGTCGACTCTAGAAACCAGCA
GAGCATATGGGCTCGCTGGCTGCAGTATTCCCGGGTTCATTAGATCCTAAGGTACCTAATTGCCTAGAAA
GGAGCAGACGATATGGCGTCGCTCCCTGCAGGTCGACTCTAGAAACCAGCAGAGCATATGGGCTCGCTGG
CTGCAGTATTCCCGGGTTCATTAGATCCATGTCCCAGGATAGAATTTTGTTAGATAGATCTATGCCAGTG
TTGAAATCAGACAATTTCGATCCATTGGAAGAAGCTTACGAAGGTGGGACAATTCAAAACTATAACGATG
AACACCATCTTCATAAATCTTGGGCAAATGTGATTCCGGACAAACGAGGACTTTACGACCCTGATTATGA
ACATGACGCTTGTGGTGTCGGTTTCGTAGCAAATAAGCATGGTGAACAGTCTCACAAGATTGTTACTGAC
GCTAGATATCTTTTAGTGAATATGACACATCGTGGTGCCGTCTCATCTGATGGGAACGGTGACGGTGCCG
GTATTCTGCTAGGTATCCCAAGGGCGAATTCGCGGCCGCTAAATTCAATTCGCCCTATAGTGAGTCGTAT
TACAATTCACTGGCCGTCGTTTTACAACGTCGTGACTGGGAAAACCCTGGCGTTACCCAACTTAATCGCC
TTGCAGCACATCCCCCTTTCGCCAGCTGGCGTAATAGCGAAGAGGCCCGCACCGATCGCCCTTCCCAACA
GTTGCGCAGCCTATACGTACGGCAGTTTAAGGTTTACACCTATAAAAGAGAGAGCCGTTATCGTCTGTTT
GTGGATGTACAGAGTGATATTATTGACACGCCGGGGCGACGGATGGTGATCCCCCTGGCCAGTGCACGTC
TGCTGTCAGATAAAGTCTCCCGTGAACTTTACCCGGTGGTGCATATCGGGGATGAAAGCTGGCGCATGAT
GACCACCGATATGGCCAGTGTGCCGGTCTCCGTTATCGGGGAAGAAGTGGCTGATCTCAGCCACCGCGAA
AATGACATCAAAAACGCCATTAACCTGATGTTCTGGGGAATATAAATGTCAGGCATGAGATTATCAAAAA
GGATCTTCACCTAGATCCTTTTCACGTAGAAAGCCAGTCCGCAGAAACGGTGCTGACCCCGGATGAATGT
CAGCTACTGGGCTATCTGGACAAGGGAAAACGCAAGCGCAAAGAGAAAGCAGGTAGCTTGCAGTGGGCTT
ACATGGCGATAGCTAGACTGGGCGGTTTTATGGACAGCAAGCGAACCGGAATTGCCAGCTGGGGCGCCCT
CTGGTAAGGTTGGGAAGCCCTGCAAAGTAAACTGGATGGCTTTCTTGCCGCCAAGGATCTGATGGCGCAG
GGGATCAAGCTCTGATCAAGAGACAGGATGAGGATCGTTTCGCATGATTGAACAAGATGGATTGCACGCA
GGTTCTCCGGCCGCTTGGGTGGAGAGGCTATTCGGCTATGACTGGGCACAACAGACAATCGGCTGCTCTG
ATGCCGCCGTGTTCCGGCTGTCAGCGCAGGGGCGCCCGGTTCTTTTTGTCAAGACCGACCTGTCCGGTGC
CCTGAATGAACTGCAAGACGAGGCAGCGCGGCTATCGTGGCTGGCCACGACGGGCGTTCCTTGCGCAGCT
GTGCTCGACGTTGTCACTGAAGCGGGAAGGGACTGGCTGCTATTGGGCGAAGTGCCGGGGCAGGATCTCC
TGTCATCTCACCTTGCTCCTGCCGAGAAAGTATCCATCATGGCTGATGCAATGCGGCGGCTGCATACGCT
TGATCCGGCTACCTGCCCATTCGACCACCAAGCGAAACATCGCATCGAGCGAGCACGTACTCGGATGGAA
GCCGGTCTTGTCGATCAGGATGATCTGGACGAAGAGCATCAGGGGCTCGCGCCAGCCGAACTGTTCGCCA
GGCTCAAGGCGAGCATGCCCGACGGCGAGGATCTCGTCGTGACCCATGGCGATGCCTGCTTGCCGAATAT
CATGGTGGAAAATGGCCGCTTTTCTGGATTCATCGACTGTGGCCGGCTGGGTGTGGCGGACCGCTATCAG
GACATAGCGTTGGCTACCCGTGATATTGCTGAAGAGCTTGGCGGCGAATGGGCTGACCGCTTCCTCGTGC
TTTACGGTATCGCCGCTCCCGATTCGCAGCGCATCGCCTTCTATCGCCTTCTTGACGAGTTCTTCTGAAT
TATTAACGCTTACAATTTCCTGATGCGGTATTTTCTCCTTACGCATCTGTGCGGTATTTCACACCGCATC
AGGTGGCACTTTTCGGGGAAATGTGCGCGGAACCCCTATTTGTTTATTTTTCTAAATACATTCAAATATG
TATCCGCTCATGAGATTATCAAAAAGGATCTTCACCTAGATCCTTTTAAATTAAAAATGAAGTTTTAAAT
CAATCTAAAGTATATATGAGTAAACTTGGTCTGACAGTTACCAATGCTTAATCAGTGAGGCACCTATCTC
AGCGATCTGTCTATTTCGTTCATCCATAGTTGCCTGACTCCCCGTCGTGTAGATAACTACGATACGGGAG
GGCTTACCATCTGGCCCCAGTGCTGCAATGATACCGCGAGACCACGCTCACCGGCTCCAGATTTATCAGC
AATAAACCAGCCAGCCGGAAGGCCGAGCGCAGAAGTGGTCCTGCAACTTTATCCGCCTCCATCCAGTCTA
TTAATTGTTGCCGGGAAGCTAGAGTAAGTAGTTCGCCAGTTAATAGTTTGCGCAACGTTGTTGCCATTGC
TACAGGCATCGTGGTGTCACGCTCGTCGTTTGGTATGGCTTCATTCAGCTCCGGTTCCCAACGATCAAGG
CGAGTTACATGATCCCCCATGTTGTGCAAAAAAGCGGTTAGCTCCTTCGGTCCTCCGATCGTTGTCAGAA
GTAAGTTGGCCGCAGTGTTATCACTCATGGTTATGGCAGCACTGCATAATTCTCTTACTGTCATGCCATC
CGTAAGATGCTTTTCTGTGACTGGTGAGTACTCAACCAAGTCATTCTGAGAATAGTGTATGCGGCGACCG
AGTTGCTCTTGCCCGGCGTCAATACGGGATAATACCGCGCCACATAGCAGAACTTTAAAAGTGCTCATCA
TTGGAAAACGTTCTTCGGGGCGAAAACTCTCAAGGATCTTACCGCTGTTGAGATCCAGTTCGATGTAACC
CACTCGTGCACCCAACTGATCTTCAGCATCTTTTACTTTCACCAGCGTTTCTGGGTGAGCAAAAACAGGA
AGGCAAAATGCCGCAAAAAAGGGAATAAGGGCGACACGGAAATGTTGAATACTCATACTCTTCCTTTTTC
AATATTATTGAAGCATTTATCAGGGTTATTGTCTCATGACCAAAATCCCTTAACGTGAGTTTTCGTTCCA
CTGAGCGTCAGACCCCGTAGAAAAGATCAAAGGATCTTCTTGAGATCCTTTTTTTCTGCGCGTAATCTGC
TGCTTGCAAACAAAAAAACCACCGCTACCAGCGGTGGTTTGTTTGCCGGATCAAGAGCTACCAACTCTTT
TTCCGAAGGTAACTGGCTTCAGCAGAGCGCAGATACCAAATACTGTTCTTCTAGTGTAGCCGTAGTTAGG
CCACCACTTCAAGAACTCTGTAGCACCGCCTACATACCTCGCTCTGCTAATCCTGTTACCAGTGGCTGCT
GCCAGTGGCGATAAGTCGTGTCTTACCGGGTTGGACTCAAGACGATAGTTACCGGATAAGGCGCAGCGGT
CGGGCTGAACGGGGGGTTCGTGCACACAGCCCAGCTTGGAGCGAACGACCTACACCGAACTGAGATACCT
ACAGCGTGAGCTATGAGAAAGCGCCACGCTTCCCGAAGGGAGAAAGGCGGACAGGTATCCGGTAAGCGGC
AGGGTCGGAACAGGAGAGCGCACGAGGGAGCTTCCAGGGGGAAACGCCTGGTATCTTTATAGTCCTGTCG
GGTTTCGCCACCTCTGACTTGAGCGTCGATTTTTGTGATGCTCGTCAGGGGGGCGGAGCCTATGGAAAAA
CGCCAGCAACGCGGCCTTTTTACGGTTCCTGGCCTTTTGCTGGCCTTTTGCTCACATGTTCTTTCCTGCG
TTATCCCCTGATTCTGTGGATAACCGTATTACCGCCTTTGAGTGAGCTGATACCGCTCGCCGCAGCCGAA
CGACCGAGCGCAGCGAGTCAGTGAGCGAGGAAGCGGAAGAGCGCCCAATACGCAAACCGCCTCTCCCCGC
GCGTTGGCCGATTCATTAATGCAGCTGGCACGACAGGTTTCCCGACTGGAAAGCGGGCAGTGAGCGCAAC
GCAATTAATGTGAGTTAGCTCACTCATTAGGCACCCCAGGCTTTACACTTTATGCTTCCGGCTCGTATGT
TGTGTGGAATTGTGAGCGGATAACAATTTCACACAGGAAACAGCTATGACCATGATTACGCCAAGCTCAG
AATTAACCCTCACTAAAGGGACTAGTCCTGCAGGTTTAAACGAATTCGCCCTTATATA
