Features (pLannotate 1.2.2; 31 found; start..end, strand, type, name):
    416..759     +  promoter       TEF promoter: Ashbya gossypii TEF promoter
    802..1455    +  CDS            HIS3: HIS7_YEAST - Experimental evidence at protein level: Swiss-Prot protein existence level 1. From Saccharomyces cerevisiae (strain ATCC 204508 / S288c) (Baker's yeast).
   1462..1659    +  terminator     TEF terminator: Ashbya gossypii TEF terminator
   2754..2772    -  misc_feature   MCS (fragment): pUC18/19 multiple cloning site
   2875..2893    -  misc_feature   MCS (fragment): pUC18/19 multiple cloning site
   2996..3014    -  misc_feature   MCS (fragment): pUC18/19 multiple cloning site
   3117..3135    -  misc_feature   MCS (fragment): pUC18/19 multiple cloning site
   3238..3256    -  misc_feature   MCS (fragment): pUC18/19 multiple cloning site
   3359..3377    -  misc_feature   MCS (fragment): pUC18/19 multiple cloning site
   3480..3498    -  misc_feature   MCS (fragment): pUC18/19 multiple cloning site
   3601..3619    -  misc_feature   MCS (fragment): pUC18/19 multiple cloning site
   3722..3740    -  misc_feature   MCS (fragment): pUC18/19 multiple cloning site
   3843..3861    -  misc_feature   MCS (fragment): pUC18/19 multiple cloning site
   3964..3982    -  misc_feature   MCS (fragment): pUC18/19 multiple cloning site
   4085..4103    -  misc_feature   MCS (fragment): pUC18/19 multiple cloning site
   4192..4500    +  CDS            GLT1 (fragment): GLT1_YEAST - Experimental evidence at protein level: Swiss-Prot protein existence level 1. Forms L-glutamate from L-glutamine and 2-oxoglutarate. Represents an alternative pathway to L-glutamate dehydrogenase for the biosynthesis of L-glutamate. Participates with glutamine synthetase in ammonia assimilation processes. The enzyme is specific for NADH, L- glutamine and 2-oxoglutarate. From Saccharomyces cerevisiae (strain ATCC 204508 / S288c) (Baker's yeast).
   4534..4552    -  promoter       T7 promoter: promoter for bacteriophage T7 RNA polymerase
   4555..4702    +  CDS            lacZα (fragment): LacZα fragment of β-galactosidase; lacZ fragment
   4712..5015    +  CDS            ccdB (fragment): CcdB, a bacterial toxin that poisons DNA gyrase; ccdB; Plasmids containing the ccdB gene cannot be propagated in standard E. coli strains.
   5063..5332    +  CDS            tnpA (fragment): TN5P_ECOLX - Also known as tnp. Experimental evidence at protein level: Swiss-Prot protein existence level 1. Mediates transposition of transposon Tn5 by a 'cut and paste' mechanism. First, the monomeric transposase binds the 19 bp inverted DNA repeats flanking the transposon. Then, dimerization of the DNA- bound transposase creates a synaptic DNA complex. After nicking of the first DNA strand, excision of the transposon proceeds through a series of intermediates. The transposase then mediates the insertion of the transposon at a new site by strand transfer. The activity of the wild- type tran
   5364..6158    +  CDS            NeoR/KanR: aminoglycoside phosphotransferase from Tn5; aph(3')-II (or nptII); confers resistance to neomycin, kanamycin, and G418 (Geneticin®)
   6179..6229    -  misc_feature   bom (fragment): basis of mobility region from pBR322
   6256..6315    +  promoter       AmpR promoter (fragment): bla
   6408..7268    -  CDS            AmpR: β-lactamase; bla; confers resistance to ampicillin, carbenicillin, and related antibiotics
   7269..7321    -  promoter       AmpR promoter (fragment): bla
   7392..7980    +  rep_origin     ori: high-copy-number ColE1/pMB1/pBR322/pUC origin of replication
   8163..8255    +  CDS            lacI (fragment): lac repressor; lacI; The lac repressor binds to the lac operator to inhibit transcription in E. coli. This inhibition can be relieved by adding lactose or isopropyl-β-D-thiogalactopyranoside (IPTG).
   8268..8289    +  protein_bind   CAP binding site: CAP binding activates transcription in the presence of cAMP. E. coli catabolite activator protein
   8304..8334    +  promoter       lac promoter: promoter for the E. coli lac operon
   8342..8358    +  protein_bind   lac operator: The lac repressor binds to the lac operator to inhibit transcription in E. coli. This inhibition can be relieved by adding lactose or isopropyl-β-D-thiogalactopyranoside (IPTG). lac repressor encoded by lacI
   8403..8421    +  promoter       T3 promoter: promoter for bacteriophage T3 RNA polymerase
>Addgene plasmid #139488 | pSP266 Sequencing Result | analyzer sequence | sequence record 292007
TTAATTAAACCGTTCAACCCTATACAGCGCAAATTTGGTCCTAATACACTTCGGTTTTAATGCGTCAATC
CGATTGGCTCCGATAAGCTTTTGCACATTTTTCAAGTCATATGTCACGACGAACGTGATGCCCGCAAAAC
GTAAAAAAAAGAAGCAATAAATTGCCCAAAAAAAAAATATAAACTGCTTTTCTTAGTCATTCATAAGTTC
TGATGGTCTTCCTTATCTTATTGTATTTTTCGTCCTATTGTTTCATTTCTTACCAAATTAATCAATTCTT
ATATCTTACTTGATAACACACCAAACTAATCGTCTCCACATCATAGGAAGATAGGAAATTGCTATCTCAG
TCCTATACTACGCAGACCTCGAGTCTGTTTAGCTTGCCTCGTCCCCGCCGGGTCACCCGGCCAGCGACAT
GGAGGCCCAGAATACCCTCCTTGACAGTCTTGACGTGCGCAGCTCAGGGGCATGATGTGACTGTCGCCCG
TACATTTAGCCCATACATCCCCATGTATAATCATTTGCATCCATACATTTTGATGGCCGCACGGCGCGAA
GCAAAAATTACGGCTCCTCGCTGCAGACCTGCGAGCAGGGAAACGCTCCCCTCACAGACGCGTTGAATTG
TCCCCACGCCGCGCCCCTGTAGAGAAATATAAAAGGTTAGGATTTGCCACTGAGGTTCTTCTTTCATATA
CTTCCTTTTAAAATCTTGCTAGGATACAGTTCTCACATCACATCCGAACATAAACAACCATGGCAGAACC
AGCCCAAAAAAAGCAAAAACAAACTGTTCAGGAGCGCAAGGCGTTTATCTCCCGTATCACTAATGAAACT
AAAATTCAAATCGCTATTTCGCTGAATGGTGGTTATATTCAAATAAAAGATTCGATTCTTCCTGCAAAGA
AGGATGACGATGTAGCTTCCCAAGCTACTCAGTCACAGGTCATCGATATTCACACAGGTGTTGGCTTTTT
GGATCATATGATCCATGCGTTGGCAAAACACTCTGGTTGGTCTCTTATTGTTGAATGTATTGGTGACCTG
CACATTGACGATCACCATACTACCGAAGATTGCGGTATCGCATTAGGGCAAGCGTTCAAAGAAGCAATGG
GTGCTGTCCGTGGTGTAAAAAGATTCGGTACTGGGTTCGCACCATTGGATGAGGCGCTATCACGTGCCGT
AGTCGATTTATCTAGTAGACCATTTGCTGTAATCGACCTTGGATTGAAGAGAGAGATGATTGGTGATTTA
TCCACTGAAATGATTCCACACTTTTTGGAAAGTTTCGCGGAGGCGGCCAGAATTACTTTGCATGTTGATT
GTCTGAGAGGTTTCAACGATCACCACAGAAGTGAGAGTGCGTTCAAGGCTTTGGCTGTTGCCATAAGAGA
AGCTATTTCTAGCAATGGCACCAATGACGTTCCCTCAACCAAAGGTGTTTTGATGTGAAGTACTGACAAT
AAAAAGATTCTTGTTTTCAAGAACTTGTCATTTGTATAGTTTTTTTATATTGTAGTTGTTCTATTTTAAT
CAAATGTTAGCGTGATTTATATTTTTTTTCGCCTCGACATCATCTGCCCAGATGCGAAGTTAAGTGCGCA
GAAAGTAATATCATGCGTCAATCGTATGTGAATGCTGGTCGCTATACTGCTGTCGATTCGATACTAACGC
CGCCATCCAGAGCTCTTGCCAAGTACATAGAATCCACAGTGCATAGGTTTATGAGATGCTTGGAAGATGT
ACGATCGCCTGCACTATATTAGTATATTTTTTCAGGCTTTACAAAACCAGAAAGAAATTACTGACTGTAA
TACTTAATTTCCATGATTTTAATCGTATGGTCCGTGAGGAAAGAGGAATTTTAGGTAAAAAAAACCTTTG
TCTATCAAAACATAAAAGAAAAGAAAAAAATTAAATTGAATAAGTCAGCTTTTTAGCATGACCACAGTAA
TAATAGTAATACGATATCAGCATGAGCTGCTAAACATTAAGAATTTTTGAATTGTGTTCGCTGGTAAGAG
AAAATAGGGTAGCATTAGTTGCGAGATGGAAAATTAAAATGTGCGTCATAAGGTATTTTCGACGTTGAAG
ATTAGGGGTTGCAAGTCCGAGAACTAAACTGCCTTCACGACGTCAAACTTATTGTATGGTGACAATAAAA
CGAATTCAAGAAGCCAGAGATGATGAGGAACCGATGACGAGGCACATGGGGATAGAACCTCCGTTATCTC
CATTCCGCGTTGAGCAGCTCTCCTGCGTGCTTTCACAGAGACCCTAAGCCAAGACCGCGGACGGCCCTCT
TTTTCAAGGGGATCACCGGTAAGGGGCCAAGCGGTGAAATTGCGTATTGTTTCCTCCTTTCAATGATGAG
TACGTCGCCGATCCAGAAGGGTTATTATTGTCATTGCCAGTACTATTCGTATGCTGAAAAAGTATAGTTC
ACTTCACCCTCTGGCTGCAGGCTAGCCTAGCCGATAATGCCCCCGACTCCCTCAACAGGTAGAATTTGTA
AGGATTCGACGTAGCCTGGACACATTGTGCATTTATCGTATCCCCTACTGCTACACGTATAAGAAGTCGT
TGCTTTACCTCTATTCCAGAACTCAATCTTGTCGTTACTTGCCCTTATTAAAAAAATCCTTCTCTTGTCT
CATGCCAATAAGATCAATCAGCTCAGCTTCACAAACTAGTGGATCCTAAGGTACCTAATTGCCTAGAAAG
GAGCAGACGATATGGCGTCGCTCCCTGCAGGTCGACTCTAGAAACCAGCAGAGCATATGGGCTCGCTGGC
TGCAGTATTCCCGGGTTCATTAGATCCTAAGGTACCTAATTGCCTAGAAAGGAGCAGACGATATGGCGTC
GCTCCCTGCAGGTCGACTCTAGAAACCAGCAGAGCATATGGGCTCGCTGGCTGCAGTATTCCCGGGTTCA
TTAGATCCTAAGGTACCTAATTGCCTAGAAAGGAGCAGACGATATGGCGTCGCTCCCTGCAGGTCGACTC
TAGAAACCAGCAGAGCATATGGGCTCGCTGGCTGCAGTATTCCCGGGTTCATTAGATCCTAAGGTACCTA
ATTGCCTAGAAAGGAGCAGACGATATGGCGTCGCTCCCTGCAGGTCGACTCTAGAAACCAGCAGAGCATA
TGGGCTCGCTGGCTGCAGTATTCCCGGGTTCATTAGATCCTAAGGTACCTAATTGCCTAGAAAGGAGCAG
ACGATATGGCGTCGCTCCCTGCAGGTCGACTCTAGAAACCAGCAGAGCATATGGGCTCGCTGGCTGCAGT
ATTCCCGGGTTCATTAGATCCTAAGGTACCTAATTGCCTAGAAAGGAGCAGACGATATGGCGTCGCTCCC
TGCAGGTCGACTCTAGAAACCAGCAGAGCATATGGGCTCGCTGGCTGCAGTATTCCCGGGTTCATTAGAT
CCTAAGGTACCTAATTGCCTAGAAAGGAGCAGACGATATGGCGTCGCTCCCTGCAGGTCGACTCTAGAAA
CCAGCAGAGCATATGGGCTCGCTGGCTGCAGTATTCCCGGGTTCATTAGATCCTAAGGTACCTAATTGCC
TAGAAAGGAGCAGACGATATGGCGTCGCTCCCTGCAGGTCGACTCTAGAAACCAGCAGAGCATATGGGCT
CGCTGGCTGCAGTATTCCCGGGTTCATTAGATCCTAAGGTACCTAATTGCCTAGAAAGGAGCAGACGATA
TGGCGTCGCTCCCTGCAGGTCGACTCTAGAAACCAGCAGAGCATATGGGCTCGCTGGCTGCAGTATTCCC
GGGTTCATTAGATCCTAAGGTACCTAATTGCCTAGAAAGGAGCAGACGATATGGCGTCGCTCCCTGCAGG
TCGACTCTAGAAACCAGCAGAGCATATGGGCTCGCTGGCTGCAGTATTCCCGGGTTCATTAGATCCTAAG
GTACCTAATTGCCTAGAAAGGAGCAGACGATATGGCGTCGCTCCCTGCAGGTCGACTCTAGAAACCAGCA
GAGCATATGGGCTCGCTGGCTGCAGTATTCCCGGGTTCATTAGATCCTAAGGTACCTAATTGCCTAGAAA
GGAGCAGACGATATGGCGTCGCTCCCTGCAGGTCGACTCTAGAAACCAGCAGAGCATATGGGCTCGCTGG
CTGCAGTATTCCCGGGTTCATTAGATCCATGTCCCAGGATAGAATTTTGTTAGATAGATCTATGCCAGTG
TTGAAATCAGACAATTTCGATCCATTGGAAGAAGCTTACGAAGGTGGGACAATTCAAAACTATAACGATG
AACACCATCTTCATAAATCTTGGGCAAATGTGATTCCGGACAAACGAGGACTTTACGACCCTGATTATGA
ACATGACGCTTGTGGTGTCGGTTTCGTAGCAAATAAGCATGGTGAACAGTCTCACAAGATTGTTACTGAC
GCTAGATATCTTTTAGTGAATATGACACATCGTGGTGCCGTCTCATCTGATGGGAACGGTGACGGTGCCG
GTATTCTGCTAGGTATCCCAAGGGCGAATTCGCGGCCGCTAAATTCAATTCGCCCTATAGTGAGTCGTAT
TACAATTCACTGGCCGTCGTTTTACAACGTCGTGACTGGGAAAACCCTGGCGTTACCCAACTTAATCGCC
TTGCAGCACATCCCCCTTTCGCCAGCTGGCGTAATAGCGAAGAGGCCCGCACCGATCGCCCTTCCCAACA
GTTGCGCAGCCTATACGTACGGCAGTTTAAGGTTTACACCTATAAAAGAGAGAGCCGTTATCGTCTGTTT
GTGGATGTACAGAGTGATATTATTGACACGCCGGGGCGACGGATGGTGATCCCCCTGGCCAGTGCACGTC
TGCTGTCAGATAAAGTCTCCCGTGAACTTTACCCGGTGGTGCATATCGGGGATGAAAGCTGGCGCATGAT
GACCACCGATATGGCCAGTGTGCCGGTCTCCGTTATCGGGGAAGAAGTGGCTGATCTCAGCCACCGCGAA
AATGACATCAAAAACGCCATTAACCTGATGTTCTGGGGAATATAAATGTCAGGCATGAGATTATCAAAAA
GGATCTTCACCTAGATCCTTTTCACGTAGAAAGCCAGTCCGCAGAAACGGTGCTGACCCCGGATGAATGT
CAGCTACTGGGCTATCTGGACAAGGGAAAACGCAAGCGCAAAGAGAAAGCAGGTAGCTTGCAGTGGGCTT
ACATGGCGATAGCTAGACTGGGCGGTTTTATGGACAGCAAGCGAACCGGAATTGCCAGCTGGGGCGCCCT
CTGGTAAGGTTGGGAAGCCCTGCAAAGTAAACTGGATGGCTTTCTTGCCGCCAAGGATCTGATGGCGCAG
GGGATCAAGCTCTGATCAAGAGACAGGATGAGGATCGTTTCGCATGATTGAACAAGATGGATTGCACGCA
GGTTCTCCGGCCGCTTGGGTGGAGAGGCTATTCGGCTATGACTGGGCACAACAGACAATCGGCTGCTCTG
ATGCCGCCGTGTTCCGGCTGTCAGCGCAGGGGCGCCCGGTTCTTTTTGTCAAGACCGACCTGTCCGGTGC
CCTGAATGAACTGCAAGACGAGGCAGCGCGGCTATCGTGGCTGGCCACGACGGGCGTTCCTTGCGCAGCT
GTGCTCGACGTTGTCACTGAAGCGGGAAGGGACTGGCTGCTATTGGGCGAAGTGCCGGGGCAGGATCTCC
TGTCATCTCACCTTGCTCCTGCCGAGAAAGTATCCATCATGGCTGATGCAATGCGGCGGCTGCATACGCT
TGATCCGGCTACCTGCCCATTCGACCACCAAGCGAAACATCGCATCGAGCGAGCACGTACTCGGATGGAA
GCCGGTCTTGTCGATCAGGATGATCTGGACGAAGAGCATCAGGGGCTCGCGCCAGCCGAACTGTTCGCCA
GGCTCAAGGCGAGCATGCCCGACGGCGAGGATCTCGTCGTGACCCATGGCGATGCCTGCTTGCCGAATAT
CATGGTGGAAAATGGCCGCTTTTCTGGATTCATCGACTGTGGCCGGCTGGGTGTGGCGGACCGCTATCAG
GACATAGCGTTGGCTACCCGTGATATTGCTGAAGAGCTTGGCGGCGAATGGGCTGACCGCTTCCTCGTGC
TTTACGGTATCGCCGCTCCCGATTCGCAGCGCATCGCCTTCTATCGCCTTCTTGACGAGTTCTTCTGAAT
TATTAACGCTTACAATTTCCTGATGCGGTATTTTCTCCTTACGCATCTGTGCGGTATTTCACACCGCATC
AGGTGGCACTTTTCGGGGAAATGTGCGCGGAACCCCTATTTGTTTATTTTTCTAAATACATTCAAATATG
TATCCGCTCATGAGATTATCAAAAAGGATCTTCACCTAGATCCTTTTAAATTAAAAATGAAGTTTTAAAT
CAATCTAAAGTATATATGAGTAAACTTGGTCTGACAGTTACCAATGCTTAATCAGTGAGGCACCTATCTC
AGCGATCTGTCTATTTCGTTCATCCATAGTTGCCTGACTCCCCGTCGTGTAGATAACTACGATACGGGAG
GGCTTACCATCTGGCCCCAGTGCTGCAATGATACCGCGAGACCCACGCTCACCGGCTCCAGATTTATCAG
CAATAAACCAGCCAGCCGGAAGGGCCGAGCGCAGAAGTGGTCCTGCAACTTTATCCGCCTCCATCCAGTC
TATTAATTGTTGCCGGGAAGCTAGAGTAAGTAGTTCGCCAGTTAATAGTTTGCGCAACGTTGTTGCCATT
GCTACAGGCATCGTGGTGTCACGCTCGTCGTTTGGTATGGCTTCATTCAGCTCCGGTTCCCAACGATCAA
GGCGAGTTACATGATCCCCCATGTTGTGCAAAAAAGCGGTTAGCTCCTTCGGTCCTCCGATCGTTGTCAG
AAGTAAGTTGGCCGCAGTGTTATCACTCATGGTTATGGCAGCACTGCATAATTCTCTTACTGTCATGCCA
TCCGTAAGATGCTTTTCTGTGACTGGTGAGTACTCAACCAAGTCATTCTGAGAATAGTGTATGCGGCGAC
CGAGTTGCTCTTGCCCGGCGTCAATACGGGATAATACCGCGCCACATAGCAGAACTTTAAAAGTGCTCAT
CATTGGAAAACGTTCTTCGGGGCGAAAACTCTCAAGGATCTTACCGCTGTTGAGATCCAGTTCGATGTAA
CCCACTCGTGCACCCAACTGATCTTCAGCATCTTTTACTTTCACCAGCGTTTCTGGGTGAGCAAAAACAG
GAAGGCAAAATGCCGCAAAAAAGGGAATAAGGGCGACACGGAAATGTTGAATACTCATACTCTTCCTTTT
TCAATATTATTGAAGCATTTATCAGGGTTATTGTCTCATGACCAAAATCCCTTAACGTGAGTTTTCGTTC
CACTGAGCGTCAGACCCCGTAGAAAAGATCAAAGGATCTTCTTGAGATCCTTTTTTTCTGCGCGTAATCT
GCTGCTTGCAAACAAAAAAACCACCGCTACCAGCGGTGGTTTGTTTGCCGGATCAAGAGCTACCAACTCT
TTTTCCGAAGGTAACTGGCTTCAGCAGAGCGCAGATACCAAATACTGTTCTTCTAGTGTAGCCGTAGTTA
GGCCACCACTTCAAGAACTCTGTAGCACCGCCTACATACCTCGCTCTGCTAATCCTGTTACCAGTGGCTG
CTGCCAGTGGCGATAAGTCGTGTCTTACCGGGTTGGACTCAAGACGATAGTTACCGGATAAGGCGCAGCG
GTCGGGCTGAACGGGGGGTTCGTGCACACAGCCCAGCTTGGAGCGAACGACCTACACCGAACTGAGATAC
CTACAGCGTGAGCTATGAGAAAGCGCCACGCTTCCCGAAGGGAGAAAGGCGGACAGGTATCCGGTAAGCG
GCAGGGTCGGAACAGGAGAGCGCACGAGGGAGCTTCCAGGGGGAAACGCCTGGTATCTTTATAGTCCTGT
CGGGTTTCGCCACCTCTGACTTGAGCGTCGATTTTTGTGATGCTCGTCAGGGGGGCGGAGCCTATGGAAA
AACGCCAGCAACGCGGCCTTTTTACGGTTCCTGGCCTTTTGCTGGCCTTTTGCTCACATGTTCTTTCCTG
CGTTATCCCCTGATTCTGTGGATAACCGTATTACCGCCTTTGAGTGAGCTGATACCGCTCGCCGCAGCCG
AACGACCGAGCGCAGCGAGTCAGTGAGCGAGGAAGCGGAAGAGCGCCCAATACGCAAACCGCCTCTCCCC
GCGCGTTGGCCGATTCATTAATGCAGCTGGCACGACAGGTTTCCCGACTGGAAAGCGGGCAGTGAGCGCA
ACGCAATTAATGTGAGTTAGCTCACTCATTAGGCACCCCAGGCTTTACACTTTATGCTTCCGGCTCGTAT
GTTGTGTGGAATTGTGAGCGGATAACAATTTCACACAGGAAACAGCTATGACCATGATTACGCCAAGCTC
AGAATTAACCCTCACTAAAGGGACTAGTCCTGCAGGTTTAAACGAATTCGCCCTTATATA
